>Addgene plasmid #143026 | TFORF0442 | addgene full sequence | sequence record 462925 | Addgene NGS Result
TTAATGTAGTCTTATGCAATACTCTTGTAGTCTTGCAACATGGTAACGATGAGTTAGCAACATGCCTTAC
AAGGAGAGAAAAAGCACCGTGCATGCCGATTGGTGGAAGTAAGGTGGTACGATCGTGCCTTATTAGGAAG
GCAACAGACGGGTCTGACATGGATTGGACGAACCACTGAATTGCCGCATTGCAGAGATATTGTATTTAAG
TGCCTAGCTCGATACATAAACGGGTCTCTCTGGTTAGACCAGATCTGAGCCTGGGAGCTCTCTGGCTAAC
TAGGGAACCCACTGCTTAAGCCTCAATAAAGCTTGCCTTGAGTGCTTCAAGTAGTGTGTGCCCGTCTGTT
GTGTGACTCTGGTAACTAGAGATCCCTCAGACCCTTTTAGTCAGTGTGGAAAATCTCTAGCAGTGGCGCC
CGAACAGGGACTTGAAAGCGAAAGGGAAACCAGAGGAGCTCTCTCGACGCAGGACTCGGCTTGCTGAAGC
GCGCACGGCAAGAGGCGAGGGGCGGCGACTGGTGAGTACGCCAAAAATTTTGACTAGCGGAGGCTAGAAG
GAGAGAGATGGGTGCGAGAGCGTCAGTATTAAGCGGGGGAGAATTAGATCGCGATGGGAAAAAATTCGGT
TAAGGCCAGGGGGAAAGAAAAAATATAAATTAAAACATATAGTATGGGCAAGCAGGGAGCTAGAACGATT
CGCAGTTAATCCTGGCCTGTTAGAAACATCAGAAGGCTGTAGACAAATACTGGGACAGCTACAACCATCC
CTTCAGACAGGATCAGAAGAACTTAGATCATTATATAATACAGTAGCAACCCTCTATTGTGTGCATCAAA
GGATAGAGATAAAAGACACCAAGGAAGCTTTAGACAAGATAGAGGAAGAGCAAAACAAAAGTAAGACCAC
CGCACAGCAAGCGGCCGCTGATCTTCAGACCTGGAGGAGGAGATATGAGGGACAATTGGAGAAGTGAATT
ATATAAATATAAAGTAGTAAAAATTGAACCATTAGGAGTAGCACCCACCAAGGCAAAGAGAAGAGTGGTG
CAGAGAGAAAAAAGAGCAGTGGGAATAGGAGCTTTGTTCCTTGGGTTCTTGGGAGCAGCAGGAAGCACTA
TGGGCGCAGCGTCAATGACGCTGACGGTACAGGCCAGACAATTATTGTCTGGTATAGTGCAGCAGCAGAA
CAATTTGCTGAGGGCTATTGAGGCGCAACAGCATCTGTTGCAACTCACAGTCTGGGGCATCAAGCAGCTC
CAGGCAAGAATCCTGGCTGTGGAAAGATACCTAAAGGATCAACAGCTCCTGGGGATTTGGGGTTGCTCTG
GAAAACTCATTTGCACCACTGCTGTGCCTTGGAATGCTAGTTGGAGTAATAAATCTCTGGAACAGATTTG
GAATCACACGACCTGGATGGAGTGGGACAGAGAAATTAACAATTACACAAGCTTAATACACTCCTTAATT
GAAGAATCGCAAAACCAGCAAGAAAAGAATGAACAAGAATTATTGGAATTAGATAAATGGGCAAGTTTGT
GGAATTGGTTTAACATAACAAATTGGCTGTGGTATATAAAATTATTCATAATGATAGTAGGAGGCTTGGT
AGGTTTAAGAATAGTTTTTGCTGTACTTTCTATAGTGAATAGAGTTAGGCAGGGATATTCACCATTATCG
TTTCAGACCCACCTCCCAACCCCGAGGGGACCCATGCATTGCATCTCAATTAGTCAGCAACCAGGTGTGG
AAAGTCCCCAGGCTCCCCAGCAGGCAGAAGTATGCAAAGCATGCGTCTCAATTAGTCAGCAACCATAGTC
CCGCCCCTAACTCCGCCCATCCCGCCCCTAACTCCGCCCAGTTCCGCCCATTCTCCGCCCCATGGCTGAC
TAATTTTTTTTATTTATGCAGAGGCCGAGGCCGCCTCGGCCTCTGAGCTATTCCAGAAGTAGTGAGGAGG
CTTTTTTGGAGGCCTAGGCTTTTGCAAAAAGCTTTCTAGAGGTACCACCGGAGCTTACCATGACCGAGTA
CAAGCCCACGGTGCGCCTCGCCACCCGCGACGACGTCCCCAGGGCCGTACGCACCCTCGCCGCCGCGTTC
GCCGACTACCCCGCCACGCGCCACACCGTCGATCCGGACCGCCACATCGAGCGGGTCACCGAGCTGCAAG
AACTCTTCCTCACGCGCGTCGGGCTCGACATCGGCAAGGTGTGGGTCGCGGACGACGGCGCCGCCGTGGC
GGTCTGGACCACGCCGGAGAGCGTCGAAGCGGGGGCGGTGTTCGCCGAGATCGGCCCGCGCATGGCCGAG
TTGAGCGGTTCCCGGCTGGCCGCGCAGCAACAGATGGAAGGCCTCCTGGCGCCGCACCGGCCCAAGGAGC
CCGCGTGGTTCCTGGCCACCGTCGGCGTCTCGCCCGACCACCAGGGCAAGGGTCTGGGCAGCGCCGTCGT
GCTCCCCGGAGTGGAGGCGGCCGAGCGCGCCGGGGTGCCCGCCTTCCTGGAGACCTCCGCGCCCCGCAAC
CTCCCCTTCTACGAGCGGCTCGGCTTCACCGTCACCGCCGACGTCGAGGTGCCCGAAGGACCGCGCACCT
GGTGCATGACCCGCAAGCCCGGTGCCAGTTAACGAATTCTAGATCTTGAGACAAATGGCAGTATTCATCC
ACAATTTTAAAAGAAAAGGGGGGATTGGGGGGTACAGTGCAGGGGAAAGAATAGTAGACATAATAGCAAC
AGACATACAAACTAAAGAATTACAAAAACAAATTACAAAAATTCAAAATTTTCGGGTTTATTACAGGGAC
AGCAGAGATCCACTTTGGCGCCGGCTCGAGGCCTGCAGGTGCAAAGATGGATAAAGTTTTAAACAGAGAG
GAATCTTTGCAGCTAATGGACCTTCTAGGTCTTGAAAGGAGTGGGAATTGGCTCCGGTGCCCGTCAGTGG
GCAGAGCGCACATCGCCCACAGTCCCCGAGAAGTTGGGGGGAGGGGTCGGCAATTGAACCGGTGCCTAGA
GAAGGTGGCGCGGGGTAAACTGGGAAAGTGATGTCGTGTACTGGCTCCGCCTTTTTCCCGAGGGTGGGGG
AGAACCGTATATAAGTGCAGTAGTCGCCGTGAACGTTCTTTTTCGCAACGGGTTTGCCGCCAGAACACAG
GTAAGTGCCGTGTGTGGTTCCCGCGGGCCTGGCCTCTTTACGGGTTATGGCCCTTGCGTGCCTTGAATTA
CTTCCACCTGGCTGCAGTACGTGATTCTTGATCCCGAGCTTCGGGTTGGAAGTGGGTGGGAGAGTTCGAG
GCCTTGCGCTTAAGGAGCCCCTTCGCCTCGTGCTTGAGTTGAGGCCTGGCCTGGGCGCTGGGGCCGCCGC
GTGCGAATCTGGTGGCACCTTCGCGCCTGTCTCGCTGCTTTCGATAAGTCTCTAGCCATTTAAAATTTTT
GATGACCTGCTGCGACGCTTTTTTTCTGGCAAGATAGTCTTGTAAATGCGGGCCAAGATCTGCACACTGG
TATTTCGGTTTTTGGGGCCGCGGGCGGCGACGGGGCCCGTGCGTCCCAGCGCACATGTTCGGCGAGGCGG
GGCCTGCGAGCGCGGCCACCGAGAATCGGACGGGGGTAGTCTCAAGCTGGCCGGCCTGCTCTGGTGCCTG
GCCTCGCGCCGCCGTGTATCGCCCCGCCCTGGGCGGCAAGGCTGGCCCGGTCGGCACCAGTTGCGTGAGC
GGAAAGATGGCCGCTTCCCGGCCCTGCTGCAGGGAGCTCAAAATGGAGGACGCGGCGCTCGGGAGAGCGG
GCGGGTGAGTCACCCACACAAAGGAAAAGGGCCTTTCCGTCCTCAGCCGTCGCTTCATGTGACTCCACGG
AGTACCGGGCGCCGTCCAGGCACCTCGATTAGTTCTCGAGCTTTTGGAGTACGTCGTCTTTAGGTTGGGG
GGAGGGGTTTTATGCGATGGAGTTTCCCCACACTGAGTGGGTGGAGACTGAAGTTAGGCCAGCTTGGCAC
TTGATGTAATTCTCCTTGGAATTTGCCCTTTTTGAGTTTGGATCTTGGTTCATTCTCAAGCCTCAGACAG
TGGTTCAAAGTTTTTTTCTTCCATTTCAGGTGTCGTGAGGCTAGCACCGCCACCATGGATGAAGATGGGC
TTGAATTACAACAAGAGCCAAACTCATTTTTTGATGCAACAGACAGGGTCTCGTTCTGTCACCCAGGCTG
GAGCACAGTGGCGCCATCTGGGTCCACTGCAACCTCCGCCTCCCAGGCTCAAGTGATCTGCTCAGCTTCC
CGAGTAACTGGGGCTACAGGAGCTGATGGTACACACATGGATGGTGATCAAATTGTTGTGGAAGTACAAG
AAACTGTTTTTGTTTCAGATGTTGTGGATTCAGACATAACTGTGCATAACTTTGTTCCTGATGACCCAGA
TTCAGTTGTAATCCAAGATGTTATTGAGGACGTTGTTATAGAAGATGTTCAGTGCCCAGATATCATGGAA
GAAGCAGATGTGTCTGAAACGGTCATCATTCCTGAGCAAGTGCTGGACTCAGATGTAACTGAAGAAGTTT
CTTTAGCACATTGCACAGTCCCAGATGATGTTTTAGCTTCTGACATTACTTCAGCCTCAATGTCTATGCC
AGAACACGTCTTGACGGGTGATTCTATACATGTGTCTGACGTTGGACATGTTGGACATGTTGGACATGTT
GAACATGTGGTTCATGATAGTGTAGTGGAAGCAGAAATTGTCACTGATCCTCTGACTACCGACGTAGTTT
CAGAAGAAGTATTGGTAGCAGACTGTGCCTCTGAAGCAGTCATAGATGCCAATGGGATCCCTGTGGACCA
GCAGGATGATGACAAAGGCAACTGTGAGGACTACCTTATGATTTCCTTGGATGATGCTGGCAAAATAGAA
CACGATGGTTCTTCTGGAATGACCATGGACACAGAGTCGGAAATTGATCCTTGTAAAGTGGATGGCACTT
GCCCTGAGGTCATCAAGGTGTACATTTTTAAAGCTGACCCTGGAGAAGATGACTTAGGTGGAACTGTAGA
CATTGTGGAGAGTGAGCCTGAGAATGATCATGGAGTTGAACTGCTTGATCAGAACAGCAGTATTCGTGTT
CCCAGGGAAAAGATGGTTTATATGACTGTCAATGACTCTCAGCCAGAAGATGAAGATTTAAATGTTGCTG
AAATCGCTGACGAAGTTTATATGGAAGTGATCGTAGGAGAGGAGGATGCTGCAGCAGCAGCGGCAGCCGC
CGCCGTGCACGAGCAGCAAATGGATGACAATGAAATCAAAACCTTCATGCCGATTGCATGGGCAGCAGCT
TATGGTAATAATTCTGATGGAATTGAAAACCGGAATGGCACTGCAAGTGCCCTCTTGCACATAGATGAGT
CTGCTGGCCTCGGCAGACTGGCTAAACAAAAACCAAAGAAAAGGAGAAGACCTGATTCCAGGCAGTACCA
AACAGCAATAATTATTGGCCCTGATGGACATCCTTTGACTGTCTATCCTTGCATGATTTGTGGGAAGAAG
TTTAAGTCGAGAGGTTTTTTGAAAAGGCACATGAAAAACCATCCCGAACACCTTGCCAAGAAGAAATACC
GCTGTACTGACTGTGATTACACTACCAACAAGAAGATAAGTTTACACAACCACCTGGAGAGCCACAAGCT
GACCAGCAAGGCAGAGAAGGCCATTGAATGCGATGAGTGTGGGAAGCATTTCTCTCATGCAGGGGCTTTG
TTTACTCACAAAATGGTGCATAAGGAAAAAGGAGCCAACAAAATGCACAAGTGTAAATTCTGTGAATACG
AGACAGCTGAACAAGGGTTATTGAATCGCCACCTCTTGGCAGTCCACAGCAAGAACTTTCCTCATATTTG
TGTGGAGTGTGGTAAGGGTTTTCGTCACCCGTCAGAGCTCAAAAAGCACATGAGAATCCATACTGGGGAG
AAGCCGTACCAATGCCAGTACTGCGAATATAGGTCTGCAGACTCTTCTAACTTGAAAACGCATGTCAAAA
CTAAGCATAGTAAAGAGATGCCATTCAAGTGTGACATTTGTCTTCTGACTTTCTCGGATACCAAAGAGGT
GCAGCAACATGCTCTTATCCACCAAGAAAGCAAAACACACCAGTGTTTGCATTGCGACCACAAGAGTTCG
AACTCAAGTGATTTGAAACGACACATAATTTCAGTTCACACGAAAGACTACCCCCATAAGTGTGACATGT
GTGATAAAGGCTTTCACAGGCCTTCAGAACTCAAGAAACACGTGGCTGCCCACAAGGGCAAAAAAATGCA
CCAGTGTAGACATTGTGACTTTAAGATTGCAGATCCATTTGTTCTAAGTCGCCATATTCTCTCAGTTCAC
ACAAAGGATCTTCCATTTAGGTGCAAGAGATGTAGAAAGGGATTTAGGCAACAGAGTGAGCTTAAAAAGC
ATATGAAGACACACAGTGGCAGGAAAGTGTATCAGTGTGAGTACTGTGAGTATAGCACTACAGATGCCTC
AGGCTTTAAACGGCACGTTATTTCCATTCACACGAAAGACTATCCTCACCGGTGTGAGTACTGCAAGAAA
GGCTTCCGAAGACCTTCAGAAAAGAACCAGCACATAATGCGACATCATAAAGAAGTTGGCCTGCCCTAGT
AATGAACTAGTCCGTAACTTGAAAGTATTTCGATTTCTTGGCTTTATATATCTTGTGGAAAGGACGATCT
AAAGACTATGATGTCTCCTTGACGCGTTAAGTCGACAATCAACCTCTGGATTACAAAATTTGTGAAAGAT
TGACTGGTATTCTTAACTATGTTGCTCCTTTTACGCTATGTGGATACGCTGCTTTAATGCCTTTGTATCA
TGCTATTGCTTCCCGTATGGCTTTCATTTTCTCCTCCTTGTATAAATCCTGGTTGCTGTCTCTTTATGAG
GAGTTGTGGCCCGTTGTCAGGCAACGTGGCGTGGTGTGCACTGTGTTTGCTGACGCAACCCCCACTGGTT
GGGGCATTGCCACCACCTGTCAGCTCCTTTCCGGGACTTTCGCTTTCCCCCTCCCTATTGCCACGGCGGA
ACTCATCGCCGCCTGCCTTGCCCGCTGCTGGACAGGGGCTCGGCTGTTGGGCACTGACAATTCCGTGGTG
TTGTCGGGGAAATCATCGTCCTTTCCTTGGCTGCTCGCCTGTGTTGCCACCTGGATTCTGCGCGGGACGT
CCTTCTGCTACGTCCCTTCGGCCCTCAATCCAGCGGACCTTCCTTCCCGCGGCCTGCTGCCGGCTCTGCG
GCCTCTTCCGCGTCTTCGCCTTCGCCCTCAGACGAGTCGGATCTCCCTTTGGGCCGCCTCCCCGCGTCGA
CTTTAAGACCAATGACTTACAAGGCAGCTGTAGATCTTAGCCACTTTTTAAAAGAAAAGGGGGGACTGGA
AGGGCTAATTCACTCCCAACGAAGACAAGATCTGCTTTTTGCTTGTACTGGGTCTCTCTGGTTAGACCAG
ATCTGAGCCTGGGAGCTCTCTGGCTAACTAGGGAACCCACTGCTTAAGCCTCAATAAAGCTTGCCTTGAG
TGCTTCAAGTAGTGTGTGCCCGTCTGTTGTGTGACTCTGGTAACTAGAGATCCCTCAGACCCTTTTAGTC
AGTGTGGAAAATCTCTAGCAGTACGTATAGTAGTTCATGTCATCTTATTATTCAGTATTTATAACTTGCA
AAGAAATGAATATCAGAGAGTGAGAGGAACTTGTTTATTGCAGCTTATAATGGTTACAAATAAAGCAATA
GCATCACAAATTTCACAAATAAAGCATTTTTTTCACTGCATTCTAGTTGTGGTTTGTCCAAACTCATCAA
TGTATCTTATCATGTCTGGCTCTAGCTATCCCGCCCCTAACTCCGCCCATCCCGCCCCTAACTCCGCCCA
GTTCCGCCCATTCTCCGCCCCATGGCTGACTAATTTTTTTTATTTATGCAGAGGCCGAGGCCGCCTCGGC
CTCTGAGCTATTCCAGAAGTAGTGAGGAGGCTTTTTTGGAGGCCTAGGGACGTACCCAATTCGCCCTATA
GTGAGTCGTATTACGCGCGCTCACTGGCCGTCGTTTTACAACGTCGTGACTGGGAAAACCCTGGCGTTAC
CCAACTTAATCGCCTTGCAGCACATCCCCCTTTCGCCAGCTGGCGTAATAGCGAAGAGGCCCGCACCGAT
CGCCCTTCCCAACAGTTGCGCAGCCTGAATGGCGAATGGG
[124 nt withheld, positions 8231-8354]
C
[91 nt withheld, positions 8356-8446]
A
[49 nt withheld, positions 8448-8496]
CCTTTGACGTTGGAGTCCACGTTCTTT
[37 nt withheld, positions 8524-8560]
ACCCTATCTCGGTCTATTCTTTTGATTTATAAGGGATTTTGCCGATTTCGGCCTATTGGTTAAAAAATGA
GCTGATTTAACAAAAATTTAACGCGAATTTTAACAAAATATTAACGCTTACAATTTAGGTGGCACTTTTC
GGGGAAATGTGCGCGGAACCCCTATTTGTTTATTTTTCTAAATACATTCAAATATGTATCCGCTCATGAG
ACAATAACCCTGATAAATGCTTCAATAATATTGAAAAAGGAAGAGTATGAGTATTCAACATTTCCGTGTC
GCCCTTATTCCCTTTTTTGCGGCATTTTGCCTTCCTGTTTTTGCTCACCCAGAAACGCTGGTGAAAGTAA
AAGATGCTGAAGATCAGTTGGGTGCACGAGTGGGTTACATCGAACTGGATCTCAACAGCGGTAAGATCCT
TGAGAGTTTTCGCCCCGAAGAACGTTTTCCAATGATGAGCACTTTTAAAGTTCTGCTATGTGGCGCGGTA
TTATCCCGTATTGACGCCGGGCAAGAGCAACTCGGTCGCCGCATACACTATTCTCAGAATGACTTGGTTG
AGTACTCACCAGTCACAGAAAAGCATCTTACGGATGGCATGACAGTAAGAGAATTATGCAGTGCTGCCAT
AACCATGAGTGATAACACTGCGGCCAACTTACTTCTGACAACGATCGGAGGACCGAAGGAGCTAACCGCT
TTTTTGCACAACATGGGGGATCATGTAACTCGCCTTGATCGTTGGGAACCGGAGCTGAATGAAGCCATAC
CAAACGACGAGCGTGACACCACGATGCCTGTAGCAATGGCAACAACGTTGCGCAAACTATTAACTGGCGA
ACTACTTACTCTAGCTTCCCGGCAACAATTAATAGACTGGATGGAGGCGGATAAAGTTGCAGGACCACTT
CTGCGCTCGGCCCTTCCGGCTGGCTGGTTTATTGCTGATAAATCTGGAGCCGGTGAGCGTGGGTCTCGCG
GTATCATTGCAGCACTGGGGCCAGATGGTAAGCCCTCCCGTATCGTAGTTATCTACACGACGGGGAGTCA
GGCAACTATGGATGAACGAAATAGACAGATCGCTGAGATAGGTGCCTCACTGATTAAGCATTGGTAACTG
TCAGACCAAGTTTACTCATATATACTTTAGATTGATTTAAAACTTCATTTTTAATTTAAAAGGATCTAGG
TGAAGATCCTTTTTGATAATCTCATGACCAAAATCCCTTAACGTGAGTTTTCGTTCCACTGAGCGTCAGA
CCCCGTAGAAAAGATCAAAGGATCTTCTTGAGATCCTTTTTTTCTGCGCGTAATCTGCTGCTTGCAAACA
AAAAAACCACCGCTACCAGCGGTGGTTTGTTTGCCGGATCAAGAGCTACCAACTCTTTTTCCGAAGGTAA
CTGGCTTCAGCAGAGCGCAGATACCAAATACTGTTCTTCTAGTGTAGCCGTAGTTAGGCCACCACTTCAA
GAACTCTGTAGCACCGCCTACATACCTCGCTCTGCTAATCCTGTTACCAGTGGCTGCTGCCAGTGGCGAT
AAGTCGTGTCTTACCGGGTTGGACTCAAGACGATAGTTACCGGATAAGGCGCAGCGGTCGGGCTGAACGG
GGGGTTCGTGCACACAGCCCAGCTTGGAGCGAACGACCTACACCGAACTGAGATACCTACAGCGTGAGCT
ATGAGAAAGCGCCACGCTTCCCGAAGGGAGAAAGGCGGACAGGTATCCGGTAAGCGGCAGGGTCGGAACA
GGAGAGCGCACGAGGGAGCTTCCAGGGGGAAACGCCTGGTATCTTTATAGTCCTGTCGGGTTTCGCCACC
TCTGACTTGAGCGTCGATTTTTGTGATGCTCGTCAGGGGGGCGGAGCCTATGGAAAAACGCCAGCAACGC
GGCCTTTTTACGGTTCCTGGCCTTTTGCTGGCCTTTTGCTCACATGTTCTTTCCTGCGTTATCCCCTGAT
TCTGTGGATAACCGTATTACCGCCTTTGAGTGAGCTGATACCGCTCGCCGCAGCCGAACGACCGAGCGCA
GCGAGTCAGTGAGCGAGGAAGCGGAAGAGCGCCCAATACGCAAACCGCCTCTCCCCGCGCGTTGGCCGAT
TCATTAATGCAGCTGGCACGACAGGTTTCCCGACTGGAAAGCGGGCAGTGAGCGCAACGCAATTAATGTG
AGTTAGCTCACTCATTAGGCACCCCAGGCTTTACACTTTATGCTTCCGGCTCGTATGTTGTGTGGAATTG
TGAGCGGATAACAATTTCACACAGGAAACAGCTATGACCATGATTACGCCAAGCGCGCAATTAACCCTCA
CTAAAGGGAACAAAAGCTGGAGCTGCAAGC
Features (pLannotate 1.2.2; 31 found; start..end, strand, type, name):
      5..231     +  promoter       RSV promoter: Rous sarcoma virus enhancer/promoter
    232..412     +  LTR            5' LTR (truncated): truncated 5' long terminal repeat (LTR) from HIV-1
    459..584     +  misc_feature   HIV-1 Ψ: packaging signal of human immunodeficiency virus type 1
    568..931     +  CDS            HIV-1 gag (fragment): gag protein from human immunodeficiency virus 1; gag
   1077..1310    +  misc_feature   RRE: The Rev response element (RRE) of HIV-1 allows for Rev-dependent mRNA export from the nucleus to the cytoplasm.
   1687..1713    +  CDS            Rev (fragment): human immunodeficiency virus 1 (HIV-1) Rev protein; rev; enhances nuclear export of unspliced and incompletely spliced viral mRNAs
   1720..1743    +  promoter       SV40 promoter (fragment): SV40 early promoter
   1744..1815    +  promoter       SV40 promoter (fragment): SV40 enhancer and early promoter
   1839..1974    +  rep_origin     SV40 ori: SV40 origin of replication
   2020..2616    +  CDS            PuroR (fragment): puromycin N-acetyltransferase; pac from Streptomyces; confers resistance to puromycin
   2665..2782    +  misc_feature   cPPT/CTS: central polypurine tract and central termination sequence of HIV-1
   2847..2913    +  CDS            small t antigen (fragment): SV40 (simian virus 40) small t antigen
   2920..4098    +  promoter       EF-1α promoter: strong constitutive promoter for human elongation factor EF-1α
   4115..6646    +  CDS            Zfx: ZFX_MOUSE - Experimental evidence at protein level: Swiss-Prot protein existence level 1. Probable transcriptional activator. From Mus musculus (Mouse).
   6662..6715    +  promoter       U6 promoter (fragment): RNA polymerase III promoter for human U6 snRNA
   6757..7345    +  misc_feature   WPRE: woodchuck hepatitis virus posttranscriptional regulatory element
   7396..7415    +  misc_feature   cPPT/CTS (fragment): central polypurine tract and central termination sequence of HIV-1
   7417..7650    +  LTR            3' LTR (ΔU3): self-inactivating 3' long terminal repeat (LTR) from HIV-1
   7728..7849    +  polyA_signal   SV40 poly(A) signal: SV40 polyadenylation signal
   7889..8024    +  rep_origin     SV40 ori: SV40 origin of replication
   8045..8063    -  promoter       T7 promoter: promoter for bacteriophage T7 RNA polymerase
   8071..8226    +  CDS            lacZα (fragment): LacZα fragment of β-galactosidase; lacZ fragment
   8231..8659    +  rep_origin     f1 ori (sequence partly withheld): f1 bacteriophage origin of replication; arrow indicates direction of (+) strand synthesis
   8712..8816    +  promoter       AmpR promoter: bla
   8817..9677    +  CDS            AmpR: β-lactamase; bla; confers resistance to ampicillin, carbenicillin, and related antibiotics
   9848..10436   +  rep_origin     ori: high-copy-number ColE1/pMB1/pBR322/pUC origin of replication
  10619..10711   +  CDS            lacI (fragment): lac repressor; lacI; The lac repressor binds to the lac operator to inhibit transcription in E. coli. This inhibition can be relieved by adding lactose or isopropyl-β-D-thiogalactopyranoside (IPTG).
  10724..10745   +  protein_bind   CAP binding site: CAP binding activates transcription in the presence of cAMP. E. coli catabolite activator protein
  10760..10790   +  promoter       lac promoter: promoter for the E. coli lac operon
  10794..10816   +  protein_bind   lac operator (fragment): The lac repressor binds to the lac operator to inhibit transcription in E. coli. This inhibition can be relieved by adding lactose or isopropyl-β-D-thiogalactopyranoside (IPTG). lac repressor encoded by lacI
  10859..10877   +  promoter       T3 promoter: promoter for bacteriophage T3 RNA polymerase
