[The description below was written by a language model from this plasmid's Addgene catalogue record and pLannotate feature annotations shown in this document.]
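Description:
TFORF0442 is a third-generation-style, self-inactivating lentiviral expression plasmid built on the pLX_TRC317 backbone and carrying the human transcription factor ZFX (also known as ZNF926) as a synthesized open reading frame. It belongs to a barcoded transcription factor ORF collection in which each clone carries a unique 24-bp barcode, allowing the overexpressed factor to be identified in pooled screens; the barcode is not annotated separately in the feature table. In bacteria the plasmid is maintained through a high-copy ColE1/pUC-type origin and ampicillin resistance (β-lactamase). An f1 origin and remnants of a lac/lacZα cloning region flanked by T3 and T7 promoters are also present. The depositor notes that the plasmid can recombine, as is common for LTR-containing vectors.

The viral genome is transcribed from an RSV promoter fused to a truncated HIV-1 5' LTR, followed by the Ψ packaging signal with a partial gag sequence, the Rev response element for nuclear export of the genomic RNA, and a cPPT/CTS element. It ends in a ΔU3 3' LTR, which inactivates LTR promoter activity after integration, and an SV40 polyadenylation signal. Within this unit, an SV40 early promoter drives puromycin N-acetyltransferase for selection of transduced mammalian cells, and a downstream EF-1α promoter drives the ZFX ORF, with a WPRE following it to enhance transcript stability and expression. The annotation software matched the ORF to mouse Zfx, presumably reflecting conservation with the human protein, since the catalogue lists the insert as human. The construct is used to produce lentivirus for constitutive ZFX overexpression, for example in directed-differentiation screens.
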