Addgene plasmid #143026: TFORF0442
Purpose: Lentiviral vector for overexpressing transcription factor ORFs with unique 24-bp barcodes. Barcodes facilitate identification of transcription factors in pooled screens.
Depositing lab: Feng Zhang. Depositing organization: Broad Institute. Publication: A transcription factor atlas of directed differentiation. Joung J, Ma S, Tay T, Geiger-Schuller KR, Kirchgatterer PC, Verdine VK, Guo B, Arias-Garcia MA, Allen WE, Singh A, Kuksenko O, Abudayyeh OO, Gootenberg JS, Fu Z, Macrae RK, Buenrostro JD, Regev A, Zhang F. Cell. 2023 Jan 5;186(1):209-229.e26. doi: 10.1016/j.cell.2022.11.026. PubMed 36608654.
Backbone
  Vector backbone: pLX_TRC317
  Backbone manufacturer: Broad Institute Genetic Perturbation Platform
  Backbone size w/o insert (bp): 8264
  Vector type: Mammalian Expression, Lentiviral
  Selectable markers: Puromycin
Growth in bacteria
  Bacterial resistance: Ampicillin, 100 μg/mL
  Growth temperature: 30°C
  Growth strain: NEB Stable
  Copy number: High Copy
Gene/Insert
  Gene/Insert name: ZFX
  Species: H. sapiens (human)
  Insert size (bp): 2636
  Entrez Gene: ZFX (a.k.a. ZNF926)
  Promoter: EF1a
  Cloning method: Unknown
  Sequencing primers: 5′ GGGTGGAGACTGAAGTTAGGCCAG; 3′ CACATAGCGTAAAAGGAGCAACATAG
Terms and licenses: Academic/Nonprofit Terms; Industry Terms: Not Available to Industry
Depositor comments: XM_011545578,XM_017029792,XM_017029791,XM_017029790,XM_006724513,XM_017029789,XM_017029788,XM_017029793,ENST00000379188 . The transcription factor ORF portion of this plasmid was synthesized by Genewiz. Please test multiple small colonies in case of plasmid recombination. To make this collection available in a timely manner, a portion of this collection was not fully sequenced by Addgene. If an Addgene verified full plasmid sequence is not available, please contact us prior to placing an order to request the full sequence.
How to cite: TFORF0442 was a gift from Feng Zhang (Addgene plasmid # 143026 ; http://n2t.net/addgene:143026 ; RRID:Addgene_143026)
