>Addgene plasmid #143026 | TFORF0442 | depositor partial sequence | sequence record 281216 | Insert
ACCGCCACCATGGATGAAGATGGGCTTGAATTACAACAAGAGCCAAACTCATTTTTTGATGCAACAGACA
GGGTCTCGTTCTGTCACCCAGGCTGGAGCACAGTGGCGCCATCTGGGTCCACTGCAACCTCCGCCTCCCA
GGCTCAAGTGATCTGCTCAGCTTCCCGAGTAACTGGGGCTACAGGAGCTGATGGTACACACATGGATGGT
GATCAAATTGTTGTGGAAGTACAAGAAACTGTTTTTGTTTCAGATGTTGTGGATTCAGACATAACTGTGC
ATAACTTTGTTCCTGATGACCCAGATTCAGTTGTAATCCAAGATGTTATTGAGGACGTTGTTATAGAAGA
TGTTCAGTGCCCAGATATCATGGAAGAAGCAGATGTGTCTGAAACGGTCATCATTCCTGAGCAAGTGCTG
GACTCAGATGTAACTGAAGAAGTTTCTTTAGCACATTGCACAGTCCCAGATGATGTTTTAGCTTCTGACA
TTACTTCAGCCTCAATGTCTATGCCAGAACACGTCTTGACGGGTGATTCTATACATGTGTCTGACGTTGG
ACATGTTGGACATGTTGGACATGTTGAACATGTGGTTCATGATAGTGTAGTGGAAGCAGAAATTGTCACT
GATCCTCTGACTACCGACGTAGTTTCAGAAGAAGTATTGGTAGCAGACTGTGCCTCTGAAGCAGTCATAG
ATGCCAATGGGATCCCTGTGGACCAGCAGGATGATGACAAAGGCAACTGTGAGGACTACCTTATGATTTC
CTTGGATGATGCTGGCAAAATAGAACACGATGGTTCTTCTGGAATGACCATGGACACAGAGTCGGAAATT
GATCCTTGTAAAGTGGATGGCACTTGCCCTGAGGTCATCAAGGTGTACATTTTTAAAGCTGACCCTGGAG
AAGATGACTTAGGTGGAACTGTAGACATTGTGGAGAGTGAGCCTGAGAATGATCATGGAGTTGAACTGCT
TGATCAGAACAGCAGTATTCGTGTTCCCAGGGAAAAGATGGTTTATATGACTGTCAATGACTCTCAGCCA
GAAGATGAAGATTTAAATGTTGCTGAAATCGCTGACGAAGTTTATATGGAAGTGATCGTAGGAGAGGAGG
ATGCTGCAGCAGCAGCGGCAGCCGCCGCCGTGCACGAGCAGCAAATGGATGACAATGAAATCAAAACCTT
CATGCCGATTGCATGGGCAGCAGCTTATGGTAATAATTCTGATGGAATTGAAAACCGGAATGGCACTGCA
AGTGCCCTCTTGCACATAGATGAGTCTGCTGGCCTCGGCAGACTGGCTAAACAAAAACCAAAGAAAAGGA
GAAGACCTGATTCCAGGCAGTACCAAACAGCAATAATTATTGGCCCTGATGGACATCCTTTGACTGTCTA
TCCTTGCATGATTTGTGGGAAGAAGTTTAAGTCGAGAGGTTTTTTGAAAAGGCACATGAAAAACCATCCC
GAACACCTTGCCAAGAAGAAATACCGCTGTACTGACTGTGATTACACTACCAACAAGAAGATAAGTTTAC
ACAACCACCTGGAGAGCCACAAGCTGACCAGCAAGGCAGAGAAGGCCATTGAATGCGATGAGTGTGGGAA
GCATTTCTCTCATGCAGGGGCTTTGTTTACTCACAAAATGGTGCATAAGGAAAAAGGAGCCAACAAAATG
CACAAGTGTAAATTCTGTGAATACGAGACAGCTGAACAAGGGTTATTGAATCGCCACCTCTTGGCAGTCC
ACAGCAAGAACTTTCCTCATATTTGTGTGGAGTGTGGTAAGGGTTTTCGTCACCCGTCAGAGCTCAAAAA
GCACATGAGAATCCATACTGGGGAGAAGCCGTACCAATGCCAGTACTGCGAATATAGGTCTGCAGACTCT
TCTAACTTGAAAACGCATGTCAAAACTAAGCATAGTAAAGAGATGCCATTCAAGTGTGACATTTGTCTTC
TGACTTTCTCGGATACCAAAGAGGTGCAGCAACATGCTCTTATCCACCAAGAAAGCAAAACACACCAGTG
TTTGCATTGCGACCACAAGAGTTCGAACTCAAGTGATTTGAAACGACACATAATTTCAGTTCACACGAAA
GACTACCCCCATAAGTGTGACATGTGTGATAAAGGCTTTCACAGGCCTTCAGAACTCAAGAAACACGTGG
CTGCCCACAAGGGCAAAAAAATGCACCAGTGTAGACATTGTGACTTTAAGATTGCAGATCCATTTGTTCT
AAGTCGCCATATTCTCTCAGTTCACACAAAGGATCTTCCATTTAGGTGCAAGAGATGTAGAAAGGGATTT
AGGCAACAGAGTGAGCTTAAAAAGCATATGAAGACACACAGTGGCAGGAAAGTGTATCAGTGTGAGTACT
GTGAGTATAGCACTACAGATGCCTCAGGCTTTAAACGGCACGTTATTTCCATTCACACGAAAGACTATCC
TCACCGGTGTGAGTACTGCAAGAAAGGCTTCCGAAGACCTTCAGAAAAGAACCAGCACATAATGCGACAT
CATAAAGAAGTTGGCCTGCCCTAGTAATGAACTAGTCCGTAACTTGAAAGTATTTCGATTTCTTGGCTTT
ATATATCTTGTGGAAAGGACGATCTAAAGACTATGATGTCTCCTTG
