>Addgene plasmid #143026 | TFORF0442 | depositor partial sequence | sequence record 281217 | Barcode
TCTAAAGACTATGATGTCTCCTTG
